Addgene plasmid #109681: p3E-rab24
Purpose: Multisite gateway vector for 3' tagging with rab24
Depositing lab: Rob Parton. Depositing organization: University of Queensland, Institute for Molecular Bioscience. Publication: In vivo cell biological screening identifies an endocytic capture mechanism for T-tubule formation. Hall TE, Martel N, Ariotti N, Xiong Z, Lo HP, Ferguson C, Rae J, Lim YW, Parton RG. Nat Commun. 2020 Jul 24;11(1):3711. doi: 10.1038/s41467-020-17486-w. PubMed 32709891.
Backbone
  Vector backbone: pDONR p2R-p3
  Vector type: Zebrafish plasmids
Growth in bacteria
  Bacterial resistance: Kanamycin, 50 μg/mL
  Growth temperature: 37°C
  Growth strain: DH5alpha
  Copy number: High Copy
Gene/Insert
  Gene/Insert name: rab24
  Species: D. rerio (zebrafish)
  Entrez Gene: rab24 (a.k.a. im:7142760, im:7155843, zgc:112047)
  Cloning method: Gateway Cloning
Terms and licenses: Academic/Nonprofit Terms; Industry Terms: Not Available to Industry
How to cite: p3E-rab24 was a gift from Rob Parton (Addgene plasmid # 109681 ; http://n2t.net/addgene:109681 ; RRID:Addgene_109681)
