[The description below was written by a language model from this plasmid's Addgene catalogue record and pLannotate feature annotations shown in this document.]
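Description:
p3E-rab24 is a 3′ entry clone for MultiSite Gateway assembly, built in the pDONR P2R-P3 backbone and catalogued among zebrafish plasmids. At 3,247 nt it is a small bacterial plasmid that replicates from a high-copy ColE1/pUC-type origin and is selected with kanamycin through an aph(3′)-Ia aminoglycoside phosphotransferase gene. The rest of the backbone is standard donor-vector material: rrnB T1 and T2 terminators that insulate the cloning site from read-through transcription, a T7 promoter adjacent to the insert region, and short remnants annotated as lacI and lacZα fragments that have no evident functional role here.

The payload is the zebrafish (D. rerio) rab24 coding sequence, a small Rab-family GTPase. The automated annotation labels this roughly 600 bp open reading frame by its similarity to human RAB24, a protein thought to take part in autophagy-related processes, but the catalogue entry gives the species as zebrafish. The ORF lies between an attR2 site and a downstream site that the annotation software splits into an attB3 core and an attL fragment, consistent with the attL3 site expected in a 3′ entry clone. The plasmid contains no eukaryotic promoter, and no polyadenylation signal is annotated, so it is not an expression vector in itself. Instead it is combined in an LR reaction with a 5′ entry clone supplying a promoter, a middle entry clone such as a fluorescent protein or other tag, and a destination vector. This places rab24 at the 3′ end of the assembled cassette, so that the partner is fused to the N-terminus of Rab24. The associated work was an in vivo cell biological screen in zebrafish addressing T-tubule formation. The two sequence records, depositor and sequencing-derived, are the same length and show the same features from different start coordinates.
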