Features (pLannotate 1.2.2; 11 found; start..end, strand, type, name):
    121..213     +  CDS            lacI (fragment): lac repressor; lacI; The lac repressor binds to the lac operator to inhibit transcription in E. coli. This inhibition can be relieved by adding lactose or isopropyl-β-D-thiogalactopyranoside (IPTG).
    268..295     -  terminator     rrnB T2 terminator: transcription terminator T2 from the E. coli rrnB gene
    427..470     +  terminator     rrnB T1 terminator: Escherichia coli rrnB; transcription terminator T1 from the E. coli rrnB gene
    517..553     -  CDS            lacZα (fragment): LacZα fragment of β-galactosidase; lacZ fragment
    624..748     -  protein_bind   attR2: mutant version of attR; recombination site for the Gateway® LR reaction LR Clonase™
    750..1349    +  CDS            RAB24: RAB24_HUMAN - Experimental evidence at protein level: Swiss-Prot protein existence level 1. May be involved in autophagy-related processes. From Homo sapiens (Human).
   1356..1376    -  protein_bind   attB3: mutant version of attB; core recombination site for the Gateway® BP reaction BP Clonase™
   1367..1452    -  protein_bind   attL1 (fragment): mutant version of attL; recombination site for the Gateway® LR reaction LR Clonase™
   1489..1507    -  promoter       T7 promoter: promoter for bacteriophage T7 RNA polymerase
   1641..2450    +  CDS            KanR: aminoglycoside phosphotransferase; aph(3')-Ia; confers resistance to kanamycin in bacteria or G418 (Geneticin®) in eukaryotes
   2597..3185    +  rep_origin     ori: high-copy-number ColE1/pMB1/pBR322/pUC origin of replication
>Addgene plasmid #109681 | p3E-rab24 | depositor full sequence | sequence record 206618 | Full Sequence
CTTTCCTGCGTTATCCCCTGATTCTGTGGATAACCGTATTACCGCCTTTGAGTGAGCTGATACCGCTCGC
CGCAGCCGAACGACCGAGCGCAGCGAGTCAGTGAGCGAGGAAGCGGAAGAGCGCCCAATACGCAAACCGC
CTCTCCCCGCGCGTTGGCCGATTCATTAATGCAGCTGGCACGACAGGTTTCCCGACTGGAAAGCGGGCAG
TGAGCGCAACGCAATTAATACGCGTACCGCTAGCCAGGAAGAGTTTGTAGAAACGCAAAAAGGCCATCCG
TCAGGATGGCCTTCTGCTTAGTTTGATGCCTGGCAGTTTATGGCGGGCGTCCTGCCCGCCACCCTCCGGG
CCGTTGCTTCACAACGTTCAAATCCGCTCCCGGCGGATTTGTCCTACTCAGGAGAGCGTTCACCGACAAA
CAACAGATAAAACGAAAGGCCCAGTCTTCCGACTGAGCCTTTCGTTTTATTTGATGCCTGGCAGTTCCCT
ACTCTCGCGTTAACGCTAGCATGGATGTTTTCCCAGTCACGACGTTGTAAAACGACGGCCAGTCTTAAGC
TCGGGCCCTGCAGCTCTAGAGCTCGAATTCTACAGGTCACTAATACCATCTAAGTAGTTGGTTCATAGTG
ACTGCATATGTTGTGTTTTACAGTATTATGTAGTCTGTTTTTTATGCAAAATCTAATTTAATATATTGAT
ATTTATATCATTTTACGTTTCTCGTTCAACTTTCTTGTACAAAGTGGTGACTGCCATGCGAGTGGACGCT
AAGGTTGTCATGCTTGGCAAAGAAAGCGTTGGTAAAACCAGTCTGGTGGAGAGATATGTACATCGTCGCT
TTCTTGTGGGACCTTACCAAAATACTATAGGGGCTGCATTTGTTGCAAAAGCCCTCAATGTTGGTGAGAA
GGTGATTACACTGGGAATATGGGACACCGCTGGGTCTGAACGTTATGAAGCAATGAGCAGAATTTACTAC
AGAGGAGCTCGTGCTGCCATTGTCTGCTATGACTTGACTGACAGCAGCAGTTTTGGAAGGGCCAGGTTCT
GGGTGAAGGAGTTGCAGAACTGTGAGGAGCACTGCAAAATATATCTATGTGGTACCAAAAGTGACCTGAT
TGAGGCGGACCGAAGCACGCGGCAAGTAGACTACCATGATGTTCAAGACTTTGCAGATGAAATAGGTGCA
CAACATTTCGAGACGTCCAGCAAAACAGGAAAAAATGTTGATGAGGTGTTTCAGAAGGTGGCTGAAGATT
TTAGTAGCTGTGCTTTAGAGTTCATGCAAGAGGAGAAGGGGGTGGATCTCGGGCAAAAGAAGGACTCTTA
TTTTGACAACTGCTGCCATAACTGACAACTTTATTATACAAAGTTGGCATTATAAAAAAGCATTGCTTAT
CAATTTGTTGCAACGAACAGGTCACTATCAGTCAAAATAAAATCATTATTTGGAGCTCCATGGTAGCGTT
AACGCGGCCGCGATATCCCCTATAGTGAGTCGTATTACATGGTCATAGCTGTTTCCTGGCAGCTCTGGCC
CGTGTCTCAAAATCTCTGATGTTACATTGCACAAGATAAAAATATATCATCATGAACAATAAAACTGTCT
GCTTACATAAACAGTAATACAAGGGGTGTTATGAGCCATATTCAACGGGAAACGTCGAGGCCGCGATTAA
ATTCCAACATGGATGCTGATTTATATGGGTATAAATGGGCTCGCGATAATGTCGGGCAATCAGGTGCGAC
AATCTATCGCTTGTATGGGAAGCCCGATGCGCCAGAGTTGTTTCTGAAACATGGCAAAGGTAGCGTTGCC
AATGATGTTACAGATGAGATGGTCAGACTAAACTGGCTGACGGAATTTATGCCTCTTCCGACCATCAAGC
ATTTTATCCGTACTCCTGATGATGCATGGTTACTCACCACTGCGATCCCCGGAAAAACAGCATTCCAGGT
ATTAGAAGAATATCCTGATTCAGGTGAAAATATTGTTGATGCGCTGGCAGTGTTCCTGCGCCGGTTGCAT
TCGATTCCTGTTTGTAATTGTCCTTTTAACAGCGATCGCGTATTTCGTCTCGCTCAGGCGCAATCACGAA
TGAATAACGGTTTGGTTGATGCGAGTGATTTTGATGACGAGCGTAATGGCTGGCCTGTTGAACAAGTCTG
GAAAGAAATGCATAAACTTTTGCCATTCTCACCGGATTCAGTCGTCACTCATGGTGATTTCTCACTTGAT
AACCTTATTTTTGACGAGGGGAAATTAATAGGTTGTATTGATGTTGGACGAGTCGGAATCGCAGACCGAT
ACCAGGATCTTGCCATCCTATGGAACTGCCTCGGTGAGTTTTCTCCTTCATTACAGAAACGGCTTTTTCA
AAAATATGGTATTGATAATCCTGATATGAATAAATTGCAGTTTCATTTGATGCTCGATGAGTTTTTCTAA
TCAGAATTGGTTAATTGGTTGTAACACTGGCAGAGCATTACGCTGACTTGACGGGACGGCGCAAGCTCAT
GACCAAAATCCCTTAACGTGAGTTACGCGTCGTTCCACTGAGCGTCAGACCCCGTAGAAAAGATCAAAGG
ATCTTCTTGAGATCCTTTTTTTCTGCGCGTAATCTGCTGCTTGCAAACAAAAAAACCACCGCTACCAGCG
GTGGTTTGTTTGCCGGATCAAGAGCTACCAACTCTTTTTCCGAAGGTAACTGGCTTCAGCAGAGCGCAGA
TACCAAATACTGTCCTTCTAGTGTAGCCGTAGTTAGGCCACCACTTCAAGAACTCTGTAGCACCGCCTAC
ATACCTCGCTCTGCTAATCCTGTTACCAGTGGCTGCTGCCAGTGGCGATAAGTCGTGTCTTACCGGGTTG
GACTCAAGACGATAGTTACCGGATAAGGCGCAGCGGTCGGGCTGAACGGGGGGTTCGTGCACACAGCCCA
GCTTGGAGCGAACGACCTACACCGAACTGAGATACCTACAGCGTGAGCATTGAGAAAGCGCCACGCTTCC
CGAAGGGAGAAAGGCGGACAGGTATCCGGTAAGCGGCAGGGTCGGAACAGGAGAGCGCACGAGGGAGCTT
CCAGGGGGAAACGCCTGGTATCTTTATAGTCCTGTCGGGTTTCGCCACCTCTGACTTGAGCGTCGATTTT
TGTGATGCTCGTCAGGGGGGCGGAGCCTATGGAAAAACGCCAGCAACGCGGCCTTTTTACGGTTCCTGGC
CTTTTGCTGGCCTTTTGCTCACATGTT
