Features (pLannotate 1.2.2; 12 found; start..end, strand, type, name):
      1..125     -  protein_bind   attR2: mutant version of attR; recombination site for the Gateway® LR reaction LR Clonase™
    127..726     +  CDS            RAB24: RAB24_HUMAN - Experimental evidence at protein level: Swiss-Prot protein existence level 1. May be involved in autophagy-related processes. From Homo sapiens (Human).
    733..753     -  protein_bind   attB3: mutant version of attB; core recombination site for the Gateway® BP reaction BP Clonase™
    744..829     -  protein_bind   attL1 (fragment): mutant version of attL; recombination site for the Gateway® LR reaction LR Clonase™
    866..884     -  promoter       T7 promoter: promoter for bacteriophage T7 RNA polymerase
   1018..1827    +  CDS            KanR: aminoglycoside phosphotransferase; aph(3')-Ia; confers resistance to kanamycin in bacteria or G418 (Geneticin®) in eukaryotes
   1974..2562    +  rep_origin     ori: high-copy-number ColE1/pMB1/pBR322/pUC origin of replication
   2745..2837    +  CDS            lacI (fragment): lac repressor; lacI; The lac repressor binds to the lac operator to inhibit transcription in E. coli. This inhibition can be relieved by adding lactose or isopropyl-β-D-thiogalactopyranoside (IPTG).
   2892..2919    -  terminator     rrnB T2 terminator: transcription terminator T2 from the E. coli rrnB gene
   3051..3094    +  terminator     rrnB T1 terminator: Escherichia coli rrnB; transcription terminator T1 from the E. coli rrnB gene
   3141..3177    -  CDS            lacZα (fragment): LacZα fragment of β-galactosidase; lacZ fragment
   3215..3244    -  protein_bind   attP2 (fragment): mutant version of attP; recombination site for the Gateway® BP reaction BP Clonase™
>Addgene plasmid #109681 | p3E-rab24 | addgene full sequence | sequence record 223906 | Addgene NGS Result
CATAGTGACTGCATATGTTGTGTTTTACAGTATTATGTAGTCTGTTTTTTATGCAAAATCTAATTTAATA
TATTGATATTTATATCATTTTACGTTTCTCGTTCAACTTTCTTGTACAAAGTGGTGACTGCCATGCGAGT
GGACGCTAAGGTTGTCATGCTTGGCAAAGAAAGCGTTGGTAAAACCAGTCTGGTGGAGAGATATGTACAT
CGTCGCTTTCTTGTGGGACCTTACCAAAATACTATAGGGGCTGCATTTGTTGCAAAAGCCCTCAATGTTG
GTGAGAAGGTGATTACACTGGGAATATGGGACACCGCTGGGTCTGAACGTTATGAAGCAATGAGCAGAAT
TTACTACAGAGGAGCTCGTGCTGCCATTGTCTGCTATGACTTGACTGACAGCAGCAGTTTTGGAAGGGCC
AGGTTCTGGGTGAAGGAGTTGCAGAACTGTGAGGAGCACTGCAAAATATATCTATGTGGTACCAAAAGTG
ACCTGATTGAGGCGGACCGAAGCACGCGGCAAGTAGACTACCATGATGTTCAAGACTTTGCAGATGAAAT
AGGTGCACAACATTTCGAGACGTCCAGCAAAACAGGAAAAAATGTTGATGAGGTGTTTCAGAAGGTGGCT
GAAGATTTTAGTAGCTGTGCTTTAGAGTTCATGCAAGAGGAGAAGGGGGTGGATCTCGGGCAAAAGAAGG
ACTCTTATTTTGACAACTGCTGCCATAACTGACAACTTTATTATACAAAGTTGGCATTATAAAAAAGCAT
TGCTTATCAATTTGTTGCAACGAACAGGTCACTATCAGTCAAAATAAAATCATTATTTGGAGCTCCATGG
TAGCGTTAACGCGGCCGCGATATCCCCTATAGTGAGTCGTATTACATGGTCATAGCTGTTTCCTGGCAGC
TCTGGCCCGTGTCTCAAAATCTCTGATGTTACATTGCACAAGATAAAAATATATCATCATGAACAATAAA
ACTGTCTGCTTACATAAACAGTAATACAAGGGGTGTTATGAGCCATATTCAACGGGAAACGTCGAGGCCG
CGATTAAATTCCAACATGGATGCTGATTTATATGGGTATAAATGGGCTCGCGATAATGTCGGGCAATCAG
GTGCGACAATCTATCGCTTGTATGGGAAGCCCGATGCGCCAGAGTTGTTTCTGAAACATGGCAAAGGTAG
CGTTGCCAATGATGTTACAGATGAGATGGTCAGACTAAACTGGCTGACGGAATTTATGCCTCTTCCGACC
ATCAAGCATTTTATCCGTACTCCTGATGATGCATGGTTACTCACCACTGCGATCCCCGGAAAAACAGCAT
TCCAGGTATTAGAAGAATATCCTGATTCAGGTGAAAATATTGTTGATGCGCTGGCAGTGTTCCTGCGCCG
GTTGCATTCGATTCCTGTTTGTAATTGTCCTTTTAACAGCGATCGCGTATTTCGTCTCGCTCAGGCGCAA
TCACGAATGAATAACGGTTTGGTTGATGCGAGTGATTTTGATGACGAGCGTAATGGCTGGCCTGTTGAAC
AAGTCTGGAAAGAAATGCATAAACTTTTGCCATTCTCACCGGATTCAGTCGTCACTCATGGTGATTTCTC
ACTTGATAACCTTATTTTTGACGAGGGGAAATTAATAGGTTGTATTGATGTTGGACGAGTCGGAATCGCA
GACCGATACCAGGATCTTGCCATCCTATGGAACTGCCTCGGTGAGTTTTCTCCTTCATTACAGAAACGGC
TTTTTCAAAAATATGGTATTGATAATCCTGATATGAATAAATTGCAGTTTCATTTGATGCTCGATGAGTT
TTTCTAATCAGAATTGGTTAATTGGTTGTAACACTGGCAGAGCATTACGCTGACTTGACGGGACGGCGCA
AGCTCATGACCAAAATCCCTTAACGTGAGTTACGCGTCGTTCCACTGAGCGTCAGACCCCGTAGAAAAGA
TCAAAGGATCTTCTTGAGATCCTTTTTTTCTGCGCGTAATCTGCTGCTTGCAAACAAAAAAACCACCGCT
ACCAGCGGTGGTTTGTTTGCCGGATCAAGAGCTACCAACTCTTTTTCCGAAGGTAACTGGCTTCAGCAGA
GCGCAGATACCAAATACTGTTCTTCTAGTGTAGCCGTAGTTAGGCCACCACTTCAAGAACTCTGTAGCAC
CGCCTACATACCTCGCTCTGCTAATCCTGTTACCAGTGGCTGCTGCCAGTGGCGATAAGTCGTGTCTTAC
CGGGTTGGACTCAAGACGATAGTTACCGGATAAGGCGCAGCGGTCGGGCTGAACGGGGGGTTCGTGCACA
CAGCCCAGCTTGGAGCGAACGACCTACACCGAACTGAGATACCTACAGCGTGAGCTATGAGAAAGCGCCA
CGCTTCCCGAAGGGAGAAAGGCGGACAGGTATCCGGTAAGCGGCAGGGTCGGAACAGGAGAGCGCACGAG
GGAGCTTCCAGGGGGAAACGCCTGGTATCTTTATAGTCCTGTCGGGTTTCGCCACCTCTGACTTGAGCGT
CGATTTTTGTGATGCTCGTCAGGGGGGCGGAGCCTATGGAAAAACGCCAGCAACGCGGCCTTTTTACGGT
TCCTGGCCTTTTGCTGGCCTTTTGCTCACATGTTCTTTCCTGCGTTATCCCCTGATTCTGTGGATAACCG
TATTACCGCCTTTGAGTGAGCTGATACCGCTCGCCGCAGCCGAACGACCGAGCGCAGCGAGTCAGTGAGC
GAGGAAGCGGAAGAGCGCCCAATACGCAAACCGCCTCTCCCCGCGCGTTGGCCGATTCATTAATGCAGCT
GGCACGACAGGTTTCCCGACTGGAAAGCGGGCAGTGAGCGCAACGCAATTAATACGCGTACCGCTAGCCA
GGAAGAGTTTGTAGAAACGCAAAAAGGCCATCCGTCAGGATGGCCTTCTGCTTAGTTTGATGCCTGGCAG
TTTATGGCGGGCGTCCTGCCCGCCACCCTCCGGGCCGTTGCTTCACAACGTTCAAATCCGCTCCCGGCGG
ATTTGTCCTACTCAGGAGAGCGTTCACCGACAAACAACAGATAAAACGAAAGGCCCAGTCTTCCGACTGA
GCCTTTCGTTTTATTTGATGCCTGGCAGTTCCCTACTCTCGCGTTAACGCTAGCATGGATGTTTTCCCAG
TCACGACGTTGTAAAACGACGGCCAGTCTTAAGCTCGGGCCCTGCAGCTCTAGAGCTCGAATTCTACAGG
TCACTAATACCATCTAAGTAGTTGGTT
